Addgene plasmid #229829: p5E-MCS-c-Fos-b-globin (JDW 1237)
Purpose: A gateway compatible 5' entry clone containing an MCS upstream of the murine c-fos minimal promotor and b-globin intron.
Depositing lab: Joshua Wythe. Depositing organization: University of Virginia. Publication: MultiSite Assembly of Gateway Induced Clones (MAGIC): a flexible cloning toolbox for use in vertebrate model systems. Gillespie WB 3rd, Zhang Y, Ruiz OE, Cerda J 3rd, Ortiz-Guzman J, Sherman M, Turner WD, Largoza G, Mosser LE, Fujimoto E, Chien CB, Kwan KM, Arenkiel BR, Devine WP, Wythe JD. Development. 2025 Nov 15;152(22):dev204308. doi: 10.1242/dev.204308. Epub 2025 Nov 13. PubMed 41230856.
Backbone
  Vector backbone: pDONR P4-P1r
  Vector type: Mammalian Expression ; Gateway entry clone
Growth in bacteria
  Bacterial resistance: Kanamycin, 50 μg/mL
  Growth temperature: 37°C
  Growth strain: NEB Stable
  Copy number: High Copy
Gene/Insert
  Gene/Insert name: c-fos minimal promoter and b-globin intron
  Species: M. musculus (mouse)
  Cloning method: Gene Synthesis
Terms and licenses: Academic/Nonprofit Terms; Industry Terms: Not Available to Industry
Depositor comments: Please visit https://doi.org/10.1101/2024.07.13.603267 for bioRxiv preprint.
How to cite: p5E-MCS-c-Fos-b-globin (JDW 1237) was a gift from Joshua Wythe (Addgene plasmid # 229829 ; http://n2t.net/addgene:229829 ; RRID:Addgene_229829)
