[The description below was written by a language model from this plasmid's Addgene catalogue record and pLannotate feature annotations shown in this document.]
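Description:
p5E-MCS-c-Fos-b-globin (JDW 1237) is a 3,510 nt Gateway 5' entry clone built in the pDONR P4-P1r backbone and intended for MultiSite Gateway assembly of expression constructs for vertebrate systems. It is maintained in E. coli as a high-copy plasmid through a ColE1/pUC-type origin and is selected with kanamycin via the aph(3')-Ia KanR gene. Backbone elements typical of pDONR vectors are also annotated, including the rrnB T1 and T2 transcription terminators upstream of the recombination cassette, which insulate the insert from read-through transcription, and a T7 promoter downstream of it. Short lacI and lacZα fragments are detected as vector remnants.

The synthesized insert lies between the two Gateway recombination sites. The annotation software labels these as an attL1 fragment overlapping an attB4 core and as attR1, which fits the attL4/attR1 pair expected of a P4-P1r-derived 5' entry clone. According to the catalogue entry, the insert consists of a multiple cloning site followed by the murine c-fos minimal promoter and a β-globin intron. The MCS and the c-fos promoter are not individually annotated in the feature table, but would fall in the unannotated stretch between the attB4 core and the intron. The intron is identified as the rabbit β-globin intron, followed by a short β-globin exon fragment, although the record lists the insert species as mouse.

This arrangement suits enhancer testing. A candidate cis-regulatory element can be cloned into the MCS upstream of the weak minimal promoter, and the intron can improve expression of the spliced transcript. An LR reaction then joins this 5' module to middle and 3' entry clones carrying a reporter or effector and a polyadenylation signal in a destination vector.
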