Features (pLannotate 1.2.2; 12 found; start..end, strand, type, name):
    121..213     +  CDS            lacI (fragment): lac repressor; lacI; The lac repressor binds to the lac operator to inhibit transcription in E. coli. This inhibition can be relieved by adding lactose or isopropyl-β-D-thiogalactopyranoside (IPTG).
    268..295     -  terminator     rrnB T2 terminator: transcription terminator T2 from the E. coli rrnB gene
    427..470     +  terminator     rrnB T1 terminator: Escherichia coli rrnB; transcription terminator T1 from the E. coli rrnB gene
    517..553     -  CDS            lacZα (fragment): LacZα fragment of β-galactosidase; lacZ fragment
    592..677     +  protein_bind   attL1 (fragment): mutant version of attL; recombination site for the Gateway® LR reaction LR Clonase™
    668..688     +  protein_bind   attB4: mutant version of attB; core recombination site for the Gateway® BP reaction BP Clonase™
    890..1462    +  intron         β-globin intron: intron from rabbit β-globin gene
   1460..1516    +  CDS            HBB (fragment): HBB_LEPEU - Experimental evidence at protein level: Swiss-Prot protein existence level 1. Involved in oxygen transport from the lung to the various peripheral tissues. From Lepus europaeus (European hare).
   1556..1679    +  protein_bind   attR1: mutant version of attR; recombination site for the Gateway® LR reaction LR Clonase™
   1752..1770    -  promoter       T7 promoter: promoter for bacteriophage T7 RNA polymerase
   1904..2713    +  CDS            KanR: aminoglycoside phosphotransferase; aph(3')-Ia; confers resistance to kanamycin in bacteria or G418 (Geneticin®) in eukaryotes
   2860..3448    +  rep_origin     ori: high-copy-number ColE1/pMB1/pBR322/pUC origin of replication
>Addgene plasmid #229829 | p5E-MCS-c-Fos-b-globin (JDW 1237) | addgene full sequence | sequence record 460678 | Addgene NGS Result
CTTTCCTGCGTTATCCCCTGATTCTGTGGATAACCGTATTACCGCCTTTGAGTGAGCTGATACCGCTCGC
CGCAGCCGAACGACCGAGCGCAGCGAGTCAGTGAGCGAGGAAGCGGAAGAGCGCCCAATACGCAAACCGC
CTCTCCCCGCGCGTTGGCCGATTCATTAATGCAGCTGGCACGACAGGTTTCCCGACTGGAAAGCGGGCAG
TGAGCGCAACGCAATTAATACGCGTACCGCTAGCCAGGAAGAGTTTGTAGAAACGCAAAAAGGCCATCCG
TCAGGATGGCCTTCTGCTTAGTTTGATGCCTGGCAGTTTATGGCGGGCGTCCTGCCCGCCACCCTCCGGG
CCGTTGCTTCACAACGTTCAAATCCGCTCCCGGCGGATTTGTCCTACTCAGGAGAGCGTTCACCGACAAA
CAACAGATAAAACGAAAGGCCCAGTCTTCCGACTGAGCCTTTCGTTTTATTTGATGCCTGGCAGTTCCCT
ACTCTCGCGTTAACGCTAGCATGGATGTTTTCCCAGTCACGACGTTGTAAAACGACGGCCAGTCTTAAGC
TCGGGCCCGAGTTAACGCTACCATGGAGCTCCAAATAATGATTTTATTTTGACTGATAGTGACCTGTTCG
TTGCAACAAATTGATAAGCAATGCTTTTTTATAATGCCAACTTTGTATAGAAAAGTTGTCTAGAGGTACC
CCTCGAGAAGCTTACTAGTAGATCTCATATGTTAATTAAGCTAGCGATATCGTCGACCCAGTGACGTAGG
AAGTCCATCCATTCACAGCGCTTCTATAAAGGCGCCAGCTGAGGCGCCTACTACTCCAACCGCGACTGCA
GCGAGCAACTGAGCTCGGATCCGTTTAAACCGATCCTGAGAACTTCAGGGTGAGTTTGGGGACCCTTGAT
TGTTCTTTCTTTTTCGCTATTGTAAAATTCATGTTATATGGAGGGGGCAAAGTTTTCAGGGTGTTGTTTA
GAATGGGAAGATGTCCCTTGTATCACCATGGACCCTCATGATAATTTTGTTTCTTTCACTTTCTACTCTG
TTGACAACCATTGTCTCCTCTTATTTTCTTTTCATTTTCTGTAACTTTTTCGTTAAACTTTAGCTTGCAT
TTGTAACGAATTTTTAAATTCACTTTTGTTTATTTGTCAGATTGTAAGTACTTTCTCTAATCACTTTTTT
TTCAAGGCAATCAGGGTATATTATATTGTACTTCAGCACAGTTTTAGAGAACAATTGTTATAATTAAATG
ATAAGGTAGAATATTTCTGCATATAAATTCTGGCTGGCGTGGAAATATTCTTATTGGTAGAAACAACTAC
ACCCTGGTCATCATCCTGCCTTTCTCTTTATGGTTACAATGATATACACTGTTTGAGATGAGGATAAAAT
ACTCTGAGTCCAAACCGGGCCCCTCTGCTAACCATGTTCATGCCTTCTTCTCTTTCCTACAGCTCCTGGG
CAACGTGCTGGTTGTTGTGCTGTCTCATCATTTTGGCAAAGAATTCCTCGACACCGGTATCGATACGCGT
TACGTAGCGGCCGCTCAAGTTTGTACAAAAAAGTTGAACGAGAAACGTAAAATGATATAAATATCAATAT
ATTAAATTAGATTTTGCATAAAAAACAGACTACATAATACTGTAAAACACAACATATGCAGTCACTATGA
ACCAACTACTTAGATGGTATTAGTGACCTGTAGAATTCGAGCTCTAGAGCTGCAGGGCGGCCGCGATATC
CCCTATAGTGAGTCGTATTACATGGTCATAGCTGTTTCCTGGCAGCTCTGGCCCGTGTCTCAAAATCTCT
GATGTTACATTGCACAAGATAAAAATATATCATCATGAACAATAAAACTGTCTGCTTACATAAACAGTAA
TACAAGGGGTGTTATGAGCCATATTCAACGGGAAACGTCGAGGCCGCGATTAAATTCCAACATGGATGCT
GATTTATATGGGTATAAATGGGCTCGCGATAATGTCGGGCAATCAGGTGCGACAATCTATCGCTTGTATG
GGAAGCCCGATGCGCCAGAGTTGTTTCTGAAACATGGCAAAGGTAGCGTTGCCAATGATGTTACAGATGA
GATGGTCAGACTAAACTGGCTGACGGAATTTATGCCTCTTCCGACCATCAAGCATTTTATCCGTACTCCT
GATGATGCATGGTTACTCACCACTGCGATCCCCGGAAAAACAGCATTCCAGGTATTAGAAGAATATCCTG
ATTCAGGTGAAAATATTGTTGATGCGCTGGCAGTGTTCCTGCGCCGGTTGCATTCGATTCCTGTTTGTAA
TTGTCCTTTTAACAGCGATCGCGTATTTCGTCTCGCTCAGGCGCAATCACGAATGAATAACGGTTTGGTT
GATGCGAGTGATTTTGATGACGAGCGTAATGGCTGGCCTGTTGAACAAGTCTGGAAAGAAATGCATAAAC
TTTTGCCATTCTCACCGGATTCAGTCGTCACTCATGGTGATTTCTCACTTGATAACCTTATTTTTGACGA
GGGGAAATTAATAGGTTGTATTGATGTTGGACGAGTCGGAATCGCAGACCGATACCAGGATCTTGCCATC
CTATGGAACTGCCTCGGTGAGTTTTCTCCTTCATTACAGAAACGGCTTTTTCAAAAATATGGTATTGATA
ATCCTGATATGAATAAATTGCAGTTTCATTTGATGCTCGATGAGTTTTTCTAATCAGAATTGGTTAATTG
GTTGTAACACTGGCAGAGCATTACGCTGACTTGACGGGACGGCGCAAGCTCATGACCAAAATCCCTTAAC
GTGAGTTACGCGTCGTTCCACTGAGCGTCAGACCCCGTAGAAAAGATCAAAGGATCTTCTTGAGATCCTT
TTTTTCTGCGCGTAATCTGCTGCTTGCAAACAAAAAAACCACCGCTACCAGCGGTGGTTTGTTTGCCGGA
TCAAGAGCTACCAACTCTTTTTCCGAAGGTAACTGGCTTCAGCAGAGCGCAGATACCAAATACTGTTCTT
CTAGTGTAGCCGTAGTTAGGCCACCACTTCAAGAACTCTGTAGCACCGCCTACATACCTCGCTCTGCTAA
TCCTGTTACCAGTGGCTGCTGCCAGTGGCGATAAGTCGTGTCTTACCGGGTTGGACTCAAGACGATAGTT
ACCGGATAAGGCGCAGCGGTCGGGCTGAACGGGGGGTTCGTGCACACAGCCCAGCTTGGAGCGAACGACC
TACACCGAACTGAGATACCTACAGCGTGAGCTATGAGAAAGCGCCACGCTTCCCGAAGGGAGAAAGGCGG
ACAGGTATCCGGTAAGCGGCAGGGTCGGAACAGGAGAGCGCACGAGGGAGCTTCCAGGGGGAAACGCCTG
GTATCTTTATAGTCCTGTCGGGTTTCGCCACCTCTGACTTGAGCGTCGATTTTTGTGATGCTCGTCAGGG
GGGCGGAGCCTATGGAAAAACGCCAGCAACGCGGCCTTTTTACGGTTCCTGGCCTTTTGCTGGCCTTTTG
CTCACATGTT
